>Addgene plasmid #224006 | AiP12828 - pAAV-AiE0456m-minBG-SYFP2-WPRE3-BGHpA (Alias: CN2828) | addgene full sequence | sequence record 450576 | Addgene NGS Result
CCTGCAGGCAGCTGCGCGCTCGCTCGCTCACTGAGGCCGCCCGGGCGTCGGGCGACCTTTGGTCGCCCGG
CCTCAGTGAGCGAGCGAGCGCGCAGAGAGGGAGTGGCCAACTCCATCACTAGGGGTTCCTGCGGCCGCAC
GCGTTGGTTAGCACTATTTTGAATGGACACTTCTATAAAATTTGTTTTAAAAACAATATGGAAGAGTCAT
AAGATGTCTGGGCACAGTGCCCCAGTCAACTCATCAATGGGATTCTGGAATCCAAAGGTTATATGGTGTA
AAAACACAGAGAGCAAAATGCACAAGGATCTTCATAGAACCATAATTTTTAAAAAGCAAACACTTCCCCC
AAAGGAGCATGTAAGACAACTTGAAGGTATTAAAATGGGATTGTGGTTTTATTAGTTAGAGAACATCATG
CAAATTATATTATCTAGGCATTATAATGCAAACTTTAAAAGGAAATGCTCATTATGTAATGTTAAGTGAA
AAAAATCAGGCCATAAAATGAAATGTGCATTATGCATGCATATGATGAAAAGACAAGAAATAGATAAGAA
TATGCAGAAATACAAATAGTTGGCTGTGGTGTGGGCTTCTGGCTTGTTTTCTGTTTTAAAGCCATTACAT
CATCTTTCCAATGACAAACTACATTTTAAGTTATTGAAAACAAAATCTCGTTAGCCTTGTCCTTGCATAA
ATTCCCAGAGAACACATTATTCTTGTTCCCTTCTACCTCTGCTACTTGTCTTTGATTTGGACCTGCTCCA
CCTCCTCTTACTTTTCAGTCCTGAACTAGATGGAAAAAAGAAATAGACCCTCAGGAAACAAGGAAGCAAA
ACCACCCAACTGTGTGGAAGCCGTGCATTCAAGCTGCAAACGAGTGGAGTGGCTTCAATACCTTAACTTA
TCCCCATTGTTGCAAAGGGAGACCCAGAGAGCTCGGGCTGGGCATAAAAGTCAGGGCAGAGCCATCTATT
GCTTACATTTGCTTCTGGGATCCAGATCTTTCGAAGCTAGCGCTACCGGTCGCCACCATGGTGAGCAAGG
GCGAGGAGCTGTTCACCGGGGTGGTGCCCATCCTGGTCGAGCTGGACGGCGACGTAAACGGCCACAAGTT
CAGCGTGTCCGGCGAGGGCGAGGGCGATGCCACCTACGGCAAGCTGACCCTGAAGCTGATCTGCACCACC
GGCAAGCTGCCCGTGCCCTGGCCCACCCTCGTGACCACCCTGGGCTACGGCGTGCAGTGCTTCGCCCGCT
ACCCCGACCACATGAAGCAGCACGACTTCTTCAAGTCCGCCATGCCCGAAGGCTACGTCCAGGAGCGCAC
CATCTTCTTCAAGGACGACGGCAACTACAAGACCCGCGCCGAGGTGAAGTTCGAGGGCGACACCCTGGTG
AACCGCATCGAGCTGAAGGGCATCGACTTCAAGGAGGACGGCAACATCCTGGGGCACAAGCTGGAGTACA
ACTACAACAGCCACAACGTCTATATCACCGCCGACAAGCAGAAGAACGGCATCAAGGCCAACTTCAAGAT
CCGCCACAACATCGAGGACGGCGGCGTGCAGCTCGCCGACCACTACCAGCAGAACACCCCCATCGGCGAC
GGCCCCGTGCTGCTGCCCGACAACCACTACCTGAGCTACCAGTCCAAGCTGAGCAAAGACCCCAACGAGA
AGCGCGATCACATGGTCCTGCTGGAGTTCGTGACCGCCGCCGGGATCACTCTCGGCATGGACGAGCTGTA
CAAGTAAGTCGACGGCGCGCCGCGGCCGCGAATTCGATATCATAATCAACCTCTGGATTACAAAATTTGT
GAAAGATTGACTGGTATTCTTAACTATGTTGCTCCTTTTACGCTATGTGGATACGCTGCTTTAATGCCTT
TGTATCATGCTATTGCTTCCCGTATGGCTTTCATTTTCTCCTCCTTGTATAAATCCTGGTTAGTTCTTGC
CACGGCGGAACTCATCGCCGCCTGCCTTGCCCGCTGCTGGACAGGGGCTCGGCTGTTGGGCACTGACAAT
TCCGTGGCTCGAGAGATCTTCGACTGTGCCTTCTAGTTGCCAGCCATCTGTTGTTTGCCCCTCCCCCGTG
CCTTCCTTGACCCTGGAAGGTGCCACTCCCACTGTCCTTTCCTAATAAAATGAGGAAATTGCATCGCATT
GTCTGAGTAGGTGTCATTCTATTCTGGGGGGTGGGGTGGGGCAGGACAGCAAGGGGGAGGATTGGGAAGA
CAATAGCAGGCATGAGATCTCACGTGCGGACCGAGCGGCCGCAGGAACCCCTAGTGATGGAGTTGGCCAC
TCCCTCTCTGCGCGCTCGCTCGCTCACTGAGGCCGGGCGACCAAAGGTCGCCCGACGCCCGGGCTTTGCC
CGGGCGGCCTCAGTGAGCGAGCGAGCGCGCAGCTGCCTGCAGGGGCGCCTGATGCGGTATTTTCTCCTTA
CGCATCTGTGCGGTATTTCACACCGCATA
[95 nt withheld, positions 2480-2574]
T
[46 nt withheld, positions 2576-2621]
C
[141 nt withheld, positions 2623-2763]
CCTTTGACGTTGGAGTCCACGTTCTTT
[37 nt withheld, positions 2791-2827]
ACTCTATCTCGGGCTATTCTTTTGATTTATAAGGGATTTTGCCGATTTCGGTCTATTGGTTAAAAAATGA
GCTGATTTAACAAAAATTTAACGCGAATTTTAACAAAATATTAACGTTTACAATTTTATGGTGCACTCTC
AGTACAATCTGCTCTGATGCCGCATAGTTAAGCCAGCCCCGACACCCGCCAACACCCGCTGACGCGCCCT
GACGGGCTTGTCTGCTCCCGGCATCCGCTTACAGACAAGCTGTGACCGTCTCCGGGAGCTGCATGTGTCA
GAGGTTTTCACCGTCATCACCGAAACGCGCGAGACGAAAGGGCCTCGTGATACGCCTATTTTTATAGGTT
AATGTCATGATAATAATGGTTTCTTAGACGTCAGGTGGCACTTTTCGGGGAAATGTGCGCGGAACCCCTA
TTTGTTTATTTTTCTAAATACATTCAAATATGTATCCGCTCATGAGACAATAACCCTGATAAATGCTTCA
ATAATATTGAAAAAGGAAGAGTATGAGTATTCAACATTTCCGTGTCGCCCTTATTCCCTTTTTTGCGGCA
TTTTGCCTTCCTGTTTTTGCTCACCCAGAAACGCTGGTGAAAGTAAAAGATGCTGAAGATCAGTTGGGTG
CACGAGTGGGTTACATCGAACTGGATCTCAACAGCGGTAAGATCCTTGAGAGTTTTCGCCCCGAAGAACG
TTTTCCAATGATGAGCACTTTTAAAGTTCTGCTATGTGGCGCGGTATTATCCCGTATTGACGCCGGGCAA
GAGCAACTCGGTCGCCGCATACACTATTCTCAGAATGACTTGGTTGAGTACTCACCAGTCACAGAAAAGC
ATCTTACGGATGGCATGACAGTAAGAGAATTATGCAGTGCTGCCATAACCATGAGTGATAACACTGCGGC
CAACTTACTTCTGACAACGATCGGAGGACCGAAGGAGCTAACCGCTTTTTTGCACAACATGGGGGATCAT
GTAACTCGCCTTGATCGTTGGGAACCGGAGCTGAATGAAGCCATACCAAACGACGAGCGTGACACCACGA
TGCCTGTAGCAATGGCAACAACGTTGCGCAAACTATTAACTGGCGAACTACTTACTCTAGCTTCCCGGCA
ACAATTAATAGACTGGATGGAGGCGGATAAAGTTGCAGGACCACTTCTGCGCTCGGCCCTTCCGGCTGGC
TGGTTTATTGCTGATAAATCTGGAGCCGGTGAGCGTGGGTCTCGCGGTATCATTGCAGCACTGGGGCCAG
ATGGTAAGCCCTCCCGTATCGTAGTTATCTACACGACGGGGAGTCAGGCAACTATGGATGAACGAAATAG
ACAGATCGCTGAGATAGGTGCCTCACTGATTAAGCATTGGTAACTGTCAGACCAAGTTTACTCATATATA
CTTTAGATTGATTTAAAACTTCATTTTTAATTTAAAAGGATCTAGGTGAAGATCCTTTTTGATAATCTCA
TGACCAAAATCCCTTAACGTGAGTTTTCGTTCCACTGAGCGTCAGACCCCGTAGAAAAGATCAAAGGATC
TTCTTGAGATCCTTTTTTTCTGCGCGTAATCTGCTGCTTGCAAACAAAAAAACCACCGCTACCAGCGGTG
GTTTGTTTGCCGGATCAAGAGCTACCAACTCTTTTTCCGAAGGTAACTGGCTTCAGCAGAGCGCAGATAC
CAAATACTGTTCTTCTAGTGTAGCCGTAGTTAGGCCACCACTTCAAGAACTCTGTAGCACCGCCTACATA
CCTCGCTCTGCTAATCCTGTTACCAGTGGCTGCTGCCAGTGGCGATAAGTCGTGTCTTACCGGGTTGGAC
TCAAGACGATAGTTACCGGATAAGGCGCAGCGGTCGGGCTGAACGGGGGGTTCGTGCACACAGCCCAGCT
TGGAGCGAACGACCTACACCGAACTGAGATACCTACAGCGTGAGCTATGAGAAAGCGCCACGCTTCCCGA
AGGGAGAAAGGCGGACAGGTATCCGGTAAGCGGCAGGGTCGGAACAGGAGAGCGCACGAGGGAGCTTCCA
GGGGGAAACGCCTGGTATCTTTATAGTCCTGTCGGGTTTCGCCACCTCTGACTTGAGCGTCGATTTTTGT
GATGCTCGTCAGGGGGGCGGAGCCTATGGAAAAACGCCAGCAACGCGGCCTTTTTACGGTTCCTGGCCTT
TTGCTGGCCTTTTGCTCACATGT
Features (pLannotate 1.2.2; 14 found; start..end, strand, type, name):
     12..39      +  repeat_region  AAV2 ITR (fragment): inverted terminal repeat of adeno-associated virus serotype 2 inverted
     68..95      +  repeat_region  AAV2 ITR (fragment): inverted terminal repeat of adeno-associated virus serotype 2 inverted
   1038..1754    +  CDS            SYFP2: SYFP2 is a basic (constitutively fluorescent) yellow fluorescent protein published in 2006, derived from Aequorea victoria. It is reported to be a very rapidly-maturing monomer with moderate acid sensitivity.
   1794..1951    +  misc_feature   WPRE (fragment): woodchuck hepatitis virus posttranscriptional regulatory element
   1957..2037    +  misc_feature   WPRE (fragment): woodchuck hepatitis virus posttranscriptional regulatory element
   2054..2165    +  polyA_signal   bGH poly(A) signal: bovine growth hormone polyadenylation signal
   2283..2423    +  repeat_region  AAV2 ITR: inverted terminal repeat of adeno-associated virus serotype 2 inverted
   2428..2479    -  misc_feature   bom (fragment): basis of mobility region from pBR322
   2498..2953    +  rep_origin     f1 ori (sequence partly withheld): f1 bacteriophage origin of replication; arrow indicates direction of (+) strand synthesis
   2954..3003    -  misc_feature   bom (fragment): basis of mobility region from pBR322
   3105..3140    -  CDS            rop (fragment): Rop protein, which maintains plasmids at low copy number; rop
   3235..3339    +  promoter       AmpR promoter: bla
   3340..4200    +  CDS            AmpR: β-lactamase; bla; confers resistance to ampicillin, carbenicillin, and related antibiotics
   4371..4959    +  rep_origin     ori: high-copy-number ColE1/pMB1/pBR322/pUC origin of replication
