[The description below was written by a language model from this plasmid's Addgene catalogue record and pLannotate feature annotations shown in this document.]
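Description:
AiP12828 - pAAV-AiE0456m-minBG-SYFP2-WPRE3-BGHpA (alias CN2828) is an AAV transfer plasmid of about 5 kb, built on a pAAV backbone and intended for packaging into recombinant adeno-associated virus for delivery to brain tissue. It is maintained in bacteria as a high-copy plasmid through a ColE1/pUC-type origin and is selected with ampicillin via the β-lactamase gene and its own promoter. An f1 phage origin is also present, along with small remnants of pBR322 bom and rop sequences. The expression cassette lies between AAV2 inverted terminal repeats, which supply the cis signals for genome replication and encapsidation. The annotation detects the right ITR in full but only short fragments of the left one, a common result for these repetitive, structured elements in sequencing-derived records.

The payload is a cell-type-targeting reporter cassette. According to the catalogue entry, the AiE0456m enhancer sits upstream of a minimal beta-globin promoter (minBG). A minimal promoter has little activity by itself, so expression depends largely on the enhancer, which was designed to direct expression to layer 5 extratelencephalic (L5_ET) neurons of the cortex. Neither the enhancer nor minBG is annotated in the feature table, but the unannotated stretch between the left ITR and the reporter is where they would be expected. The reporter is SYFP2, a monomeric, rapidly maturing yellow fluorescent protein derived from Aequorea victoria. It is followed by WPRE3, a shortened woodchuck hepatitis virus posttranscriptional regulatory element (annotated as two WPRE fragments) that enhances transcript expression while saving packaging space, and by a bovine growth hormone polyadenylation signal. The construct is used to label L5_ET neurons fluorescently and to assess the enhancer's specificity after AAV delivery.
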