Addgene plasmid #224006: AiP12828 - pAAV-AiE0456m-minBG-SYFP2-WPRE3-BGHpA (Alias: CN2828)
Purpose: AiE0456m is an enhancer sequence, designed to drive AAV-mediated transgene expression incortical L5_ET neurons
Depositing lab: Allen Institute for Brain Science & Jonathan Ting. Depositing organization: Allen Institute. Publication: A suite of enhancer AAVs and transgenic mouse lines for genetic access to cortical cell types. Ben-Simon Y, Hooper M, Narayan S, Daigle TL, Dwivedi D, Way SW, Oster A, Stafford DA, Mich JK, Taormina MJ, Martinez RA, Opitz-Araya X, Roth JR, Alexander JR, Allen S, Amster A, Arbuckle J, Ayala A, Baker PM, Bakken TE, Barcelli T, Barta S, Bendrick J, Bertagnolli D, Bielstein C, Bishwakarma P, Bowlus J, Boyer G, Brouner K, Casian B, Casper T, Chakka AB, Chakrabarty R, Chance RK, Chavan S, Clark M, Colbert K, Collman F, Daniel S, Departee M, DiValentin P, Donadio N, Dotson N, Egdorf T, Fliss T, Gabitto M, Garcia J, Gary A, Gasperini M, Gloe J, Goldy J, Gore BB, Graybuck L, Greisman N, Haeseleer F, Halterman C, Haradon Z, Hastings SD, Helback O, Ho W, Hockemeyer D, Huang C, Huff S, Hunker A, Johansen N, Jones D, Juneau Z, Kalmbach B, Kannan M, Khem S, Kussick E, Kutsal R, Larsen R, Lee C, Lee AY, Leibly M, Lenz GH, Li S, Liang E, Lusk N, Madigan Z, Malloy J, Malone J, McCue R, Melchor J, Mollenkopf T, Moosman S, Morin E, Newman D, Ng L, Ngo K, Omstead V, Otto S, Oyama A, Pena N, Pham T, Phillips E, Pom CA, Potekhina L, Ransford S, Ray PL, Rette D, Reynoldson C, Rimorin C, Rocha D, Ruiz A, Sanchez REA, Sawyer L, Sedeno-Cortes A, Sevigny JP, Shapovalova N, Shepard N, Shulga L, Sigler AR, Siverts L, Soliman S, Somasundaram S, Staats B, Stewart K, Szelenyi E, Tieu M, Trader C, Tran A, van Velthoven CTJ, Walker M, Wang Y, Weed N, Wirthlin M, Wood T, Wynalda B, Yao Z, Zhou T, Ariza J, Dee N, Reding M, Ronellenfitch K, Mufti S, Sunkin SM, Smith KA, Esposito L, Waters J, Thyagarajan B, Yao S, Lein ES, Zeng H, Levi BP, Ngai J, Ting JT, Tasic B. Cell. 2025 May 16:S0092-8674(25)00513-6. doi: 10.1016/j.cell.2025.05.002. PubMed 40403729.
Backbone
  Vector backbone: pAAV
  Vector type: AAV
Growth in bacteria
  Bacterial resistance: Ampicillin, 100 μg/mL
  Growth temperature: 30°C
  Growth strain: NEB Stable
  Copy number: High Copy
Gene/Insert
  Gene/Insert name: SYFP2
  Species: Synthetic
  Mutation: NA
  Promoter: minBG
  Cloning method: Other
Terms and licenses: Academic/Nonprofit Terms; Industry Terms: Not Available to Industry
Depositor comments: Cloning Method: RE Cloning
How to cite: AiP12828 - pAAV-AiE0456m-minBG-SYFP2-WPRE3-BGHpA (Alias: CN2828) was a gift from Allen Institute for Brain Science & Jonathan Ting (Addgene plasmid # 224006 ; http://n2t.net/addgene:224006 ; RRID:Addgene_224006)
